Addgene plasmid #58262: pBabe-Puro-FLAG-Neuroserpin oloop
Purpose: Retroviral vector for expressing mutated Neuroserpin in mammalian cells
Depositing lab: Joan Massague. Depositing organization: Memorial Sloan-Kettering Cancer Center. Publication: Serpins promote cancer cell survival and vascular co-option in brain metastasis. Valiente M, Obenauf AC, Jin X, Chen Q, Zhang XH, Lee DJ, Chaft JE, Kris MG, Huse JT, Brogi E, Massague J. Cell. 2014 Feb 27;156(5):1002-16. doi: 10.1016/j.cell.2014.01.040. PubMed 24581498.
Backbone
  Vector backbone: pBABE-Puro
  Backbone size w/o insert (bp): 5169
  Total vector size (bp): 6795
  Vector type: Mammalian Expression, Retroviral
  Selectable markers: Puromycin
Growth in bacteria
  Bacterial resistance: Ampicillin, 100 μg/mL
  Growth temperature: 37°C
  Growth strain: DH5alpha
  Copy number: Unknown
Gene/Insert
  Gene/Insert name: Neuroserpin (alt name: SERPINI1)
  Species: H. sapiens (human)
  Insert size (bp): 1590
  Mutation: Mutant of neuroserpin lacking five residues from Gly231 to Ala235
  GenBank ID: BC018043.1
  Entrez Gene: SERPINI1 (a.k.a. HNS-S1, HNS-S2, PI12, neuroserpin)
  Tag / fusion protein: FLAG (N terminal on insert)
  Cloning method: Restriction Enzyme; 5′ cloning site BamHI (not destroyed); 3′ cloning site EcoRI (not destroyed)
  Sequencing primers: 5′ gtctctcccccttgaacctc; 3′ ATGGCTTCCTCAGGGAAAGT
Terms and licenses: Academic/Nonprofit Terms; Industry Terms: Not Available to Industry
How to cite: pBabe-Puro-FLAG-Neuroserpin oloop was a gift from Joan Massague (Addgene plasmid # 58262 ; http://n2t.net/addgene:58262 ; RRID:Addgene_58262)
