[The description below was written by a language model from this plasmid's Addgene catalogue record.]
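Description:
pBabe-Puro-FLAG-Neuroserpin oloop is a retroviral mammalian expression vector built on the pBABE-Puro backbone, with a recorded total size of about 6.8 kb. It is propagated in E. coli under ampicillin selection, and transduced or transfected mammalian cells are selected with puromycin. No feature table accompanies the record, so the promoters and viral elements are not itemised. In general, pBABE-type vectors are Moloney murine leukaemia virus-derived constructs in which the insert lies between long terminal repeats with a packaging signal. The insert is transcribed from the 5′ LTR, and the puromycin resistance gene is driven by a separate internal promoter. Such plasmids are introduced into packaging cells to produce replication-defective virus that stably integrates the cassette into dividing target cells.

The payload is an insert of roughly 1.6 kb encoding human neuroserpin (SERPINI1), cloned between BamHI and EcoRI sites that are both retained, and carrying an N-terminal FLAG epitope for detection or immunoprecipitation. The coding sequence is a deletion mutant lacking five residues, Gly231 to Ala235. The "oloop" in the name presumably refers to the region affected by this deletion, although the record does not explain the functional consequence of the mutation.

The stated purpose is expression of mutated neuroserpin in mammalian cells. The associated study concerns the role of serpins in cancer cell survival and vascular co-option during brain metastasis. This suggests the construct serves as a mutant comparator to wild-type neuroserpin in stably transduced cancer cell lines, though the record does not say so explicitly.
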