>Addgene plasmid #58262 | pBabe-Puro-FLAG-Neuroserpin oloop | depositor partial sequence | sequence record 89702 | pBabe-Puro-FLAG-Neuroserpin oloop sequence 481 bps
NCNNNATTTTTGTGGGNTGTATCCTCGATGGCCACGNNTNACCGAGNCNTCATNNNCCNGNTTAAGNTCA
AGGTCTTTTCNNCTGGCCTGCATGGNCACCCAGACCAGGTCCCCTACATCGTGACCTGGGAAGCCTTGGC
TTTTGACCCCCCTCCCTGGGTCAAGCCCTTTGTACACCCTAAGCCTCCGCCTCCTCTTCCTCCATCCGCC
CCGTCTCTCCCCCTTGAACCTCCTCGTTCGACCCCGCCTCGATCCTCCCTTTATCCAGCCCTCACTCCTT
CTCTAGGCGCCGGCCGGATCCACCATGGACTACAAAGACGATGACGACAAGATGGCTTTCCTTGGACTCT
TCTCTTTGCTGGTTCTGCAAAGTATGGCTACAGGGGCCACTTTCCCTGAGGAAGCCATTGCTGACTTGTC
AGTGAATATGTATAATCGTCTTAGAGCCACTGGNGAAGANGAAAATNNNNNNNNNNNNNNN
