>Addgene plasmid #58262 | pBabe-Puro-FLAG-Neuroserpin oloop | addgene partial sequence | sequence record 93801 | pBABE5 5'-CTTTATCCAGCCCTCAC-3'
CATGGACTACAAAGACGATGACGACAAGATGGCTTTCCTTGGACTCTTCTCTTTGCTGGTTCTGCAAAGT
ATGGCTACAGGGGCCACTTTCCCTGAGGAAGCCATTGCTGACTTGTCAGTGAATATGTATAATCGTCTTA
GAGCCACTGGTGAAGATGAAAATATTCTCTTCTCTCCATTGAGTATTGCTCTTGCAATGGGAATGATGGA
ACTTGGGGCCCAAGGATCTACCCAGGAAGAAATCCGCCACTCAATGGGATATGACAGCCTAAAAAATGGT
GAAGAATTTTCTTTCTTGAAGGAGTTTTCAAACATGGTAACTGCTAAAGAGAGCCAATATGTGATGAAAA
TTGCCAATTCCTTGTTTGTGCAAAATGGATTTCATGTCAATGAGGAGTTTTTGCAAATGATGAAAAAATA
TTTTAATGCAGCAGTAAATCATGTGGACTTCAGTCAAAATGTAGCCGTGGCCAACTACATCAATAAGTGG
GTGGAGAATAACACAAACAATCTGGTGAAAGATTTGGTATCCCCAAGGGATTTTGATGCTGCCACTTATC
TGGCCCTCATTAATGCTGTCTATTTCAAGGGGAACTGGAAGTCGCAGTTTAGGCCTGAAAATACTAGAAC
CTTTTCTTTCACTAAAGATGATGAAAGTGAAGTCCAAATTCCAATGATGTATCAGCAAGGAGAATTTTAT
TATGGGGAATTTAGTGATGGTGGTATCTACCAAGTCCTAGAAATACCATATGAAGGAGATGAAATAAGCA
TGATGCTGGTGCTGTCCAGACAGGAAGTTCCTCTTGCTACTCTGGA
