>Addgene plasmid #58262 | pBabe-Puro-FLAG-Neuroserpin oloop | addgene partial sequence | sequence record 93808 | pBABE3 5'-ACCCTAACTGACACACATTCC-3'
ATCGCGCTGGAGAGTTTTTTTTTTTTTTTTCGATAGGTACTTTTATTTTAAACAACAGCACACAAACACA
ATGACATAACAGGACCATTAGCTTAATACTGATAACATTCCTTGACAAGTTACTTATAATTTACATATAT
TGTTTTTATCTGGAACTATTTTAAATATTATCTTAAGATATACTGTAAAACACAAATCCTAAATATATAC
CAGTTGCAAACATAATGTGCTTAGTTACTGTTTTCCTTGTTATTCAAATAAAGTAACTTAAAGTTCTTCG
AAATCATGTCCACTTGTGTTCATTGTTTCAGGATGCATGACTCGTCCCATGAATAGAATTGTACCAGTTC
TCCTGTTTCTGATAAGAAAGAAAAATGGATGGTCGACAATAACTTGAGGATACAGCACAGCCATCCTACT
AATTGCAATCATTCCTGAGACAGCAGCAGCTTCTGAGCCTTCTTCATTAACCTCTAGGAAGGACTTGTGA
ATTGCTTTGGAAAGAAAAATCTCCTTATTATCATAGAGGCCTGTCAAATTTGCATCTTTGATGAAAATTT
CAGTTATTCCAAGAGCCTTCAAAACATCTTTTAAATCAATTTCCTGTTCCACTGTGAACCTGGGCAGGTA
TACTTCTACTTTTTGCTTCTTCACAGAGTTTGCCCATTCTTCAACCAGCTGTGCTTTGACTAATGGCTCC
AGAGTAGCAAGAGGAACTTCCTGTCTGGACAGCACCAGCATCATGCTTATTTCATCTCCTTCATATGGTA
TTTCTAGGACTTGGTAGATACCACCCATCACTAAATTCCC
